Addgene plasmid #127026: pJUMP18-cueR_O
Purpose: Basic Part O- ORF; cueR; transcription factor
Depositing lab: Chris French. Depositing organization: University of Edinburgh. Publication: Joint universal modular plasmids (JUMP): a flexible vector platform for synthetic biology. Valenzuela-Ortega M, French C. Synth Biol (Oxf). 2021 Feb 2;6(1):ysab003. doi: 10.1093/synbio/ysab003. eCollection 2021. PubMed 33623824.
Backbone
  Vector backbone: pJUMP18-Uac
  Backbone manufacturer: Backbone derived from SEVA.
  Vector type: Bacterial Expression, Synthetic Biology
Growth in bacteria
  Bacterial resistance: Ampicillin, 100 μg/mL
  Growth temperature: 37°C
  Growth strain: JM109
  Copy number: High Copy
Gene/Insert
  Gene/Insert name: Part cueR_o
  Species: Synthetic
  Mutation: None
  Cloning method: Restriction Enzyme; 5′ cloning site Unknown (unknown if destroyed)
Terms and licenses: Academic/Nonprofit Terms; Industry Terms: Not Available to Industry
Depositor comments: Part amplified from E. coli MG1655. Please visit https://www.biorxiv.org/content/10.1101/799585v1 for bioRxiv preprint.
How to cite: pJUMP18-cueR_O was a gift from Chris French (Addgene plasmid # 127026 ; http://n2t.net/addgene:127026 ; RRID:Addgene_127026)
