[The description below was written by a language model from this plasmid's Addgene catalogue record and pLannotate feature annotations shown in this document.]
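Description:
pJUMP18-cueR_O is a basic-part storage plasmid from the Joint Universal Modular Plasmids (JUMP) toolkit, a SEVA-derived vector platform for modular assembly in synthetic biology. It is built on the pJUMP18-Uac backbone and, at about 3 kb, is a compact bacterial vector. It replicates from a high-copy ColE1/pUC-type origin and is selected with ampicillin through a TEM-type beta-lactamase gene driven by its own promoter and followed by the phage fd terminator. An incP origin of transfer is also annotated, which in principle allows conjugative mobilisation when transfer functions are supplied in trans.

The payload is an "O" (open reading frame) part carrying cueR, amplified from E. coli MG1655 with no recorded mutations. CueR, also known as CopR, is a transcription factor; from general knowledge, it is the MerR-family copper-responsive regulator of copper efflux genes. The coding sequence sits between BioBrick prefix and suffix sequences, and the cargo region is insulated by the lambda t0 terminator downstream and an rrnB T1 terminator upstream. No promoter or ribosome binding site directing cueR expression is annotated, consistent with a part designed to be combined with separate promoter, RBS and terminator parts rather than expressed from this plasmid. The short lacI fragment and CAP binding site near the cloning region look like remnants of a lac-derived element in the parent backbone, though the record does not explain them. The specific cloning sites are also not stated. The plasmid's likely use is as a source of the cueR ORF for building regulatory circuits or transcription units, for example metal-responsive ones.
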