Features (pLannotate 1.2.2; 12 found; start..end, strand, type, name):
     39..60      +  misc_feature   BioBrick prefix: BioBrick prefix for parts that do not start with "ATG"
     86..487     +  CDS            cueR: CUER_ECOLI - Also known as copR From Escherichia coli (strain K12).
    511..531     +  misc_feature   BioBrick suffix: universal suffix for all parts
    565..659     +  terminator     lambda t0 terminator: transcription terminator from phage lambda
    732..823     +  promoter       AmpR promoter: bla
    824..1681    +  CDS            bla: BLAT_ECOLX - Experimental evidence at protein level: Swiss-Prot protein existence level 1. TEM-type are the most prevalent beta-lactamases in enterobacteria; they hydrolyze the beta-lactam bond in susceptible beta-lactam antibiotics, thus conferring resistance to penicillins and cephalosporins. TEM-3 and TEM-4 are capable of hydrolyzing cefotaxime and ceftazidime. TEM-5 is capable of hydrolyzing ceftazidime. TEM-6 is capable of hydrolyzing ceftazidime and aztreonam. TEM-8/CAZ-2, TEM- 16/CAZ-7 and TEM-24/CAZ-6 are markedly active against ceftazidime. IRT- 4 shows resistance to beta-lactamase in
   1688..1727    +  terminator     fd terminator: central terminator from bacteriophage fd (Otsuka and Kunisawa, 1982)
   1874..1982    +  oriT           oriT: incP origin of transfer
   2018..2606    +  rep_origin     ori: high-copy-number ColE1/pMB1/pBR322/pUC origin of replication
   2789..2881    +  CDS            lacI (fragment): lac repressor; lacI; The lac repressor binds to the lac operator to inhibit transcription in E. coli. This inhibition can be relieved by adding lactose or isopropyl-β-D-thiogalactopyranoside (IPTG).
   2894..2915    +  protein_bind   CAP binding site: CAP binding activates transcription in the presence of cAMP. E. coli catabolite activator protein
   2949..3035    -  terminator     rrnB T1 terminator: Escherichia coli rrnB; transcription terminator T1 from the E. coli rrnB gene
>Addgene plasmid #127026 | pJUMP18-cueR_O | addgene full sequence | sequence record 248399 | Addgene NGS Result
TTAATTAAGGAGTTTTGCAGGTGCACCTGCTTTTCGCTGAATTCGCGGCCGCTTCTAGAGGGTCTGCGAT
GTTTGGTCTCTAGCCAACATCAGGGATGTAGCAAAAATTACCGGCCTGACCAGCAAAGCCATTCGCTTCT
ATGAAGAGAAGGGGCTGGTGACGCCGCCGATGCGCAGCGAAAACGGTTATCGCACCTACACGCAGCAGCA
TCTCAACGAACTGACCTTACTGCGCCAGGCACGGCAGGTTGGCTTTAACCTGGAAGAGAGCGGCGAGCTG
GTGAATCTGTTTAACGACCCGCAGCGGCACAGCGCCGACGTCAAACGGCGCACGCTGGAGAAGGTGGCGG
AGATCGAACGACACATTGAGGAGCTGCAATCCATGCGCGACCAGCTGCTGGCACTGGCGAATGCCTGCCC
TGGGGATGACAGCGCCGACTGCCCGATTATCGAAAATCTCTCCGGCTGCTGTCATCATCGGGCAGGTTCG
TGAGACCTTTCATCGCGACCTACTAGTAGCGGCCGCTGCAGGGAGTTGTCTTCGAAGACTTCGCTCTAGT
CTTGGACTCCTGTTGATAGATCCAGTAATGACCTCAGAACTCCATCTGGATTTGTTCAGAACGCTCGGTT
GCCGCCGGGCGTTTTTTATTGGTGAGAATCCAGGGGTCCCCAATAATTACGATTTAAATTAGTAGCCCGC
CTAATGAGCGGGCTTTTTTTTAATTCCCCTATTTGTTTATTTTTCTAAATACATTCAAATATGTATCCGC
TCATGAGACAATAACCCTGATAAATGCTTCAATAATATTGAAAAAGGAAGAGTATGAGCATTCAGCATTT
TCGTGTGGCGCTGATTCCGTTTTTTGCGGCGTTTTGCCTGCCGGTGTTTGCGCATCCGGAAACCCTGGTG
AAAGTGAAAGATGCGGAAGATCAACTGGGTGCGCGCGTGGGCTATATTGAACTGGATCTGAACAGCGGCA
AAATTCTGGAATCTTTTCGTCCGGAAGAACGTTTTCCGATGATGAGCACCTTTAAAGTGCTGCTGTGCGG
TGCGGTTCTGAGCCGTGTGGATGCGGGCCAGGAACAACTGGGCCGTCGTATTCATTATAGCCAGAACGAT
CTGGTGGAATATAGCCCGGTGACCGAAAAACATCTGACCGATGGCATGACCGTGCGTGAACTGTGCAGCG
CGGCGATTACCATGAGCGATAACACCGCGGCGAACCTGCTGCTGACGACCATTGGCGGTCCGAAAGAACT
GACCGCGTTTCTGCATAACATGGGCGATCATGTGACCCGTCTGGATCGTTGGGAACCGGAACTGAACGAA
GCGATTCCGAACGATGAACGTGATACCACCATGCCGGCAGCAATGGCGACCACCCTGCGTAAACTGCTGA
CGGGTGAGCTGCTGACCCTGGCAAGCCGCCAGCAACTGATTGATTGGATGGAAGCGGATAAAGTGGCGGG
TCCGCTGCTGCGTAGCGCGCTGCCGGCTGGCTGGTTTATTGCGGATAAAAGCGGTGCGGGCGAACGTGGC
AGCCGTGGCATTATTGCGGCGCTGGGCCCGGATGGTAAACCGAGCCGTATTGTGGTGATTTATACCACCG
GCAGCCAGGCGACGATGGATGAACGTAACCGTCAGATTGCGGAAATTGGCGCGAGCCTGATTAAACATTG
GTAAACCGATACAATTAAAGGCTCCTTTTGGAGCCTTTTTTTTTGGACGACCCTTGTCCTTTTCCGCTGC
ATAACCCTGCTTCGGGGTCATTATAGCGATTTTTTCGGTATATCCATCCTTTTTCGCACGATATACAGGA
TTTTGCCAAAGGGTTCGTGTAGACTTTCCTTGGTGTATCCAACGGCGTCAGCCGGGCAGGATAGGTGAAG
TAGGCCCACCCGCGAGCGGGTGTTCCTTCTTCACTGTCCCTTATTCGCACCTGGCGGTGCTCAACGGGAA
TCCTGCTCTGCGAGGCTGGCCGTAGGCCGGCCCCGTAGAAAAGATCAAAGGATCTTCTTGAGATCCTTTT
TTTCTGCGCGTAATCTGCTGCTTGCAAACAAAAAAACCACCGCTACCAGCGGTGGTTTGTTTGCCGGATC
AAGAGCTACCAACTCTTTTTCCGAAGGTAACTGGCTTCAGCAGAGCGCAGATACCAAATACTGTTCTTCT
AGTGTAGCCGTAGTTAGGCCACCACTTCAAGAACTCTGTAGCACCGCCTACATACCTCGCTCTGCTAATC
CTGTTACCAGTGGCTGCTGCCAGTGGCGATAAGTCGTGTCTTACCGGGTTGGACTCAAGACGATAGTTAC
CGGATAAGGCGCAGCGGTCGGGCTGAACGGGGGGTTCGTGCACACAGCCCAGCTTGGAGCGAACGACCTA
CACCGAACTGAGATACCTACAGCGTGAGCTATGAGAAAGCGCCACGCTTCCCGAAGGGAGAAAGGCGGAC
AGGTATCCGGTAAGCGGCAGGGTCGGAACAGGAGAGCGCACGAGGGAGCTTCCAGGGGGAAACGCCTGGT
ATCTTTATAGTCCTGTCGGGTTTCGCCACCTCTGACTTGAGCGTCGATTTTTGTGATGCTCGTCAGGGGG
GCGGAGCCTATGGAAAAACGCCAGCAACGCGGCCTTTTTACGGTTCCTGGCCTTTTGCTGGCCTTTTGCT
CACATGTTCTTTCCTGCGTTATCCCCTGATTCTGTGGATAACCGTATTACCGCCTTTGAGTGAGCTGATA
CCGCTCGCCGCAGCCGAACGACCGAGCGCAGCGAGTCAGTGAGCGAGGAAGCGGAAGAGCGCCCAATACG
CAAACCGCCTCTCCCCGCGCGTTGGCCGATTCATTAATGCAGCTGGCACGACAGGTTTCCCGACTGGAAA
GCGGGCAGTGAGCGCAACGCAATTAATGTGAGTTAGCTCACTCATTAGGCAGGCGCGCCCAGCTGTCTAG
GGCGGCGGATTTGTCCTACTCAGGAGAGCGTTCACCGACAAACAACAGATAAAACGAAAGGCCCAGTCTT
TCGACTGAGCCTTTCGTTTTATTTGATGCCT
